>Addgene plasmid #12965 | pcDNA3-EGFP-RhoA-wt | addgene full sequence | sequence record 430582 | Addgene NGS Result
[180 nt withheld, positions 1-180]
AGACGTGGGAAGAAAAAATCTGGTTGCCTTGTCTTGTGACTCGAGCATGCATCTAGAGGGCCCTATTCTA
TAGTGTCACCTAAATGCTAGAGCTCGCTGATCAGCCTCGACTGTGCCTTCTAGTTGCCAGCCATCTGTTG
TTTGCCCCTCCCCCGTGCCTTCCTTGACCCTGGAAGGTGCCACTCCCACTGTCCTTTCCTAATAAAATGA
GGAAATTGCATCGCATTGTCTGAGTAGGTGTCATTCTATTCTGGGGGGTGGGGTGGGGCAGGACAGCAAG
GGGGAGGATTGGGAAGACAATAGCAGGCATGCTGGGGATGCGGTGGGCTCTATGGCTTCTGAGGCGGAAA
GAACCAGCTGGGGCTCTAGGGGGTATCCCC
[124 nt withheld, positions 561-684]
C
[91 nt withheld, positions 686-776]
A
[49 nt withheld, positions 778-826]
CCTTTGACGTTGGAGTCCACGTTCTTT
[37 nt withheld, positions 854-890]
ACCCTATCTCGGTCTATTCTTTTGATTTATAAGGGATTTTGCCGATTTCGGCCTATTGGTTAAAAAATGA
GCTGATTTAACAAAAATTTAACGCGAATTAATTCTGTGGAATGTGTGTCAGTTAGGGTGTGGAAAGTCCC
CAGGCTCCCCAGCAGGCAGAAGTATGCAAAGCATGCATCTCAATTAGTCAGCAACCAGGTGTGGAAAGTC
CCCAGGCTCCCCAGCAGGCAGAAGTATGCAAAGCATGCATCTCAATTAGTCAGCAACCATAGTCCCGCCC
CTAACTCCGCCCATCCCGCCCCTAACTCCGCCCAGTTCCGCCCATTCTCCGCCCCATGGCTGACTAATTT
TTTTTATTTATGCAGAGGCCGAGGCCGCCTCTGCCTCTGAGCTATTCCAGAAGTAGTGAGGAGGCTTTTT
TGGAGGCCTAGGCTTTTGCAAAAAGCTCCCGGGAGCTTGTATATCCATTTTCGGATCTGATCAAGAGACA
GGATGAGGATCGTTTCGCATGATTGAACAAGATGGATTGCACGCAGGTTCTCCGGCCGCTTGGGTGGAGA
GGCTATTCGGCTATGACTGGGCACAACAGACAATCGGCTGCTCTGATGCCGCCGTGTTCCGGCTGTCAGC
GCAGGGGCGCCCGGTTCTTTTTGTCAAGACCGACCTGTCCGGTGCCCTGAATGAACTGCAGGACGAGGCA
GCGCGGCTATCGTGGCTGGCCACGACGGGCGTTCCTTGCGCAGCTGTGCTCGACGTTGTCACTGAAGCGG
GAAGGGACTGGCTGCTATTGGGCGAAGTGCCGGGGCAGGATCTCCTGTCATCTCACCTTGCTCCTGCCGA
GAAAGTATCCATCATGGCTGATGCAATGCGGCGGCTGCATACGCTTGATCCGGCTACCTGCCCATTCGAC
CACCAAGCGAAACATCGCATCGAGCGAGCACGTACTCGGATGGAAGCCGGTCTTGTCGATCAGGATGATC
TGGACGAAGAGCATCAGGGGCTCGCGCCAGCCGAACTGTTCGCCAGGCTCAAGGCGCGCATGCCCGACGG
CGAGGATCTCGTCGTGACCCATGGCGATGCCTGCTTGCCGAATATCATGGTGGAAAATGGCCGCTTTTCT
GGATTCATCGACTGTGGCCGGCTGGGTGTGGCGGACCGCTATCAGGACATAGCGTTGGCTACCCGTGATA
TTGCTGAAGAGCTTGGCGGCGAATGGGCTGACCGCTTCCTCGTGCTTTACGGTATCGCCGCTCCCGATTC
GCAGCGCATCGCCTTCTATCGCCTTCTTGACGAGTTCTTCTGAGCGGGACTCTGGGGTTCGAAATGACCG
ACCAAGCGACGCCCAACCTGCCATCACGAGATTTCGATTCCACCGCCGCCTTCTATGAAAGGTTGGGCTT
CGGAATCGTTTTCCGGGACGCCGGCTGGATGATCCTCCAGCGCGGGGATCTCATGCTGGAGTTCTTCGCC
CACCCCAACTTGTTTATTGCAGCTTATAATGGTTACAAATAAAGCAATAGCATCACAAATTTCACAAATA
AAGCATTTTTTTCACTGCATTCTAGTTGTGGTTTGTCCAAACTCATCAATGTATCTTATCATGTCTGTAT
ACCGTCGACCTCTAGCTAGAGCTTGGCGTAATCATGGTCATAGCTGTTTCCTGTGTGAAATTGTTATCCG
CTCACAATTCCACACAACATACGAGCCGGAAGCATAAAGTGTAAAGCCTGGGGTGCCTAATGAGTGAGCT
AACTCACATTAATTGCGTTGCGCTCACTGCCCGCTTTCCAGTCGGGAAACCTGTCGTGCCAGCTGCATTA
ATGAATCGGCCAACGCGCGGGGAGAGGCGGTTTGCGTATTGGGCGCTCTTCCGCTTCCTCGCTCACTGAC
TCGCTGCGCTCGGTCGTTCGGCTGCGGCGAGCGGTATCAGCTCACTCAAAGGCGGTAATACGGTTATCCA
CAGAATCAGGGGATAACGCAGGAAAGAACATGTGAGCAAAAGGCCAGCAAAAGGCCAGGAACCGTAAAAA
GGCCGCGTTGCTGGCGTTTTTCCATAGGCTCCGCCCCCCTGACGAGCATCACAAAAATCGACGCTCAAGT
CAGAGGTGGCGAAACCCGACAGGACTATAAAGATACCAGGCGTTTCCCCCTGGAAGCTCCCTCGTGCGCT
CTCCTGTTCCGACCCTGCCGCTTACCGGATACCTGTCCGCCTTTCTCCCTTCGGGAAGCGTGGCGCTTTC
TCATAGCTCACGCTGTAGGTATCTCAGTTCGGTGTAGGTCGTTCGCTCCAAGCTGGGCTGTGTGCACGAA
CCCCCCGTTCAGCCCGACCGCTGCGCCTTATCCGGTAACTATCGTCTTGAGTCCAACCCGGTAAGACACG
ACTTATCGCCACTGGCAGCAGCCACTGGTAACAGGATTAGCAGAGCGAGGTATGTAGGCGGTGCTACAGA
GTTCTTGAAGTGGTGGCCTAACTACGGCTACACTAGAAGAACAGTATTTGGTATCTGCGCTCTGCTGAAG
CCAGTTACCTTCGGAAAAAGAGTTGGTAGCTCTTGATCCGGCAAACAAACCACCGCTGGTAGCGGTGGTT
TTTTTGTTTGCAAGCAGCAGATTACGCGCAGAAAAAAAGGATCTCAAGAAGATCCTTTGATCTTTTCTAC
GGGGTCTGACGCTCAGTGGAACGAAAACTCACGTTAAGGGATTTTGGTCATGAGATTATCAAAAAGGATC
TTCACCTAGATCCTTTTAAATTAAAAATGAAGTTTTAAATCAATCTAAAGTATATATGAGTAAACTTGGT
CTGACAGTTACCAATGCTTAATCAGTGAGGCACCTATCTCAGCGATCTGTCTATTTCGTTCATCCATAGT
TGCCTGACTCCCCGTCGTGTAGATAACTACGATACGGGAGGGCTTACCATCTGGCCCCAGTGCTGCAATG
ATACCGCGAGACCCACGCTCACCGGCTCCAGATTTATCAGCAATAAACCAGCCAGCCGGAAGGGCCGAGC
GCAGAAGTGGTCCTGCAACTTTATCCGCCTCCATCCAGTCTATTAATTGTTGCCGGGAAGCTAGAGTAAG
TAGTTCGCCAGTTAATAGTTTGCGCAACGTTGTTGCCATTGCTACAGGCATCGTGGTGTCACGCTCGTCG
TTTGGTATGGCTTCATTCAGCTCCGGTTCCCAACGATCAAGGCGAGTTACATGATCCCCCATGTTGTGCA
AAAAAGCGGTTAGCTCCTTCGGTCCTCCGATCGTTGTCAGAAGTAAGTTGGCCGCAGTGTTATCACTCAT
GGTTATGGCAGCACTGCATAATTCTCTTACTGTCATGCCATCCGTAAGATGCTTTTCTGTGACTGGTGAG
TACTCAACCAAGTCATTCTGAGAATAGTGTATGCGGCGACCGAGTTGCTCTTGCCCGGCGTCAATACGGG
ATAATACCGCGCCACATAGCAGAACTTTAAAAGTGCTCATCATTGGAAAACGTTCTTCGGGGCGAAAACT
CTCAAGGATCTTACCGCTGTTGAGATCCAGTTCGATGTAACCCACTCGTGCACCCAACTGATCTTCAGCA
TCTTTTACTTTCACCAGCGTTTCTGGGTGAGCAAAAACAGGAAGGCAAAATGCCGCAAAAAAGGGAATAA
GGGCGACACGGAAATGTTGAATACTCATACTCTTCCTTTTTCAATATTATTGAAGCATTTATCAGGGTTA
TTGTCTCATGAGCGGATACATATTTGAATGTATTTAGAAAAATAAACAAATAGGGGTTCCGCGCACATTT
CCCCGAAAAGTGCCACCTGACGTCGACGGATCGGGAGATCTCCCGATCCCCTATGGTGCACTCTCAGTAC
AATCTGCTCTGATGCCGCATAGTTAAGCCAGTATCTGCTCCCTGCTTGTGTGTTGGAGGTCGCTGAGTAG
TGCGCGAGCAAAATTTAAGCTACAACAAGGCAAGGCTTGACCGACAATTGCATGAAGAATCTGCTTAGGG
TTAGGCGTTTTGCGCTGCTTCGCGATGTACGGGCCAGATATACGCGTTGACATTGATTATTGACTAGTTA
TTAATAGTAATCAATTACGGGGTCATTAGTTCATAGCCCATATATGGAGTTCCGCGTTACATAACTTACG
GTAAATGGCCCGCCTGGCTGACCGCCCAACGACCCCCGCCCATTGACGTCAATAATGACGTATGTTCCCA
TAGTAACGCCAATAGGGACTTTCCATTGACGTCAATGGGTGGAGTATTTACGGTAAACTGCCCACTTGGC
AGTACATCAAGTGTATCATATGCCAAGTACGCCCCCTATTGACGTCAATGACGGTAAATGGCCCGCCTGG
CATTATGCCCAGTACATGACCTTATGGGACTTTCCTACTTGGCAGTACATCTACGTATTAGTCATCGCTA
TTACCATGGTGATGCGGTTTTGGCAGTACATCAATGGGCGTGGATAGCGGTTTGACTCACGGGGATTTCC
AAGTCTCCACCCCATTGACGTCAATGGGAGTTTGTTTTGGCACCAAAATCAACGGGACTTTCCAAAATGT
CGTAACAACTCCGCCCCATTGACGCAAATGGGCGGTAGGCGTGTACGGTGGGAGGTCTATATAAGCAGAG
CTCTCTGGCTAACTAGAGAACCCACTGCTTACTGGCTTATCGAAATTAATACGACTCACTATAGGGAGAC
CCAAGCTTGCCACCATGGTGAGCAAGGGCGAGGAGCTGTTCACCGGGGTGGTGCCCATCCTGGTCGAGCT
GGACGGCGACGTAAACGGCCACAAGTTCAGCGTGTCCGGCGAGGGCGAGGGCGATGCCACCTACGGCAAG
CTGACCCTGAAGTTCATCTGCACCACCGGCAAGCTGCCCGTGCCCTGGCCCACCCTCGTGACCACCCTGA
CCTACGGCGTGCAGTGCTTCAGCCGCTACCCCGACCACATGAAGCAGCACGACTTCTTCAAGTCCGCCAT
GCCCGAAGGCTACGTCCAGGAGCGCACCATCTTCTTCAAGGACGACGGCAACTACAAGACCCGCGCCGAG
GTGAAGTTCGAGGGCGACACCCTGGTGAACCGCATCGAGCTGAAGGGCATCGACTTCAAGGAGGACGGCA
ACATCCTGGGGCACAAGCTGGAGTACAACTACAACAGCCACAACGTCTATATCATGGCCGACAAGCAGAA
GAACGGCATCAAGGTGAACTTCAAGATCCGCCACAACATCGAGGACGGCAGCGTGCAGCTCGCCGACCAC
TACCAGCAGAACACCCCCATCGGCGACGGCCCCGTGCTGCTGCCCGACAACCACTACCTGAGCACCCAGT
CCGCCCTGAGCAAAGACCCCAACGAGAAGCGCGATCACATGGTCCTGCTGGAGTTCGTGACCGCCGCCGG
GATCACTCTCGGCATGGACGAGCTGTACAAGGAATTC
[363 nt withheld, positions 6318-6680]
Features (pLannotate 1.2.2; 22 found; start..end, strand, type, name):
    247..265     -  promoter       SP6 promoter: promoter for bacteriophage SP6 RNA polymerase
    291..515     +  polyA_signal   bGH poly(A) signal: bovine growth hormone polyadenylation signal
    519..540     +  promoter       SV40 promoter (fragment): SV40 enhancer and early promoter
    561..989     +  rep_origin     f1 ori (sequence partly withheld): f1 bacteriophage origin of replication; arrow indicates direction of (+) strand synthesis
   1003..1332    +  promoter       SV40 promoter: SV40 enhancer and early promoter
   1399..2190    +  CDS            neo: KKA2_KLEPN - Also known as kan, nptII. Experimental evidence at protein level: Swiss-Prot protein existence level 1. Resistance to kanamycin, neomycin, paromomycin, ribostamycin, butirosin and gentamicin B. From Klebsiella pneumoniae.
   2214..2372    +  CDS            ble (fragment): BLE_KLEPN - Experimental evidence at protein level: Swiss-Prot protein existence level 1. Binding protein with a strong affinity to the bleomycin family of antibiotics. Binds to CL990; an antimitotic-antibiotic compound. From Klebsiella pneumoniae.
   2367..2488    +  polyA_signal   SV40 poly(A) signal: SV40 polyadenylation signal
   2561..2577    -  protein_bind   lac operator: The lac repressor binds to the lac operator to inhibit transcription in E. coli. This inhibition can be relieved by adding lactose or isopropyl-β-D-thiogalactopyranoside (IPTG). lac repressor encoded by lacI
   2585..2615    -  promoter       lac promoter: promoter for the E. coli lac operon
   2630..2651    -  protein_bind   CAP binding site: CAP binding activates transcription in the presence of cAMP. E. coli catabolite activator protein
   2664..2756    -  CDS            lacI (fragment): lac repressor; lacI; The lac repressor binds to the lac operator to inhibit transcription in E. coli. This inhibition can be relieved by adding lactose or isopropyl-β-D-thiogalactopyranoside (IPTG).
   2939..3527    -  rep_origin     ori: high-copy-number ColE1/pMB1/pBR322/pUC origin of replication
   3698..4558    -  CDS            AmpR: β-lactamase; bla; confers resistance to ampicillin, carbenicillin, and related antibiotics
   4559..4663    -  promoter       AmpR promoter: bla
   4722..4774    -  misc_feature   bom (fragment): basis of mobility region from pBR322
   4929..5308    +  enhancer       CMV enhancer: human cytomegalovirus immediate early enhancer
   5309..5512    +  promoter       CMV promoter: human cytomegalovirus (CMV) immediate early promoter
   5508..5541    +  LTR            5' LTR (truncated) (fragment): truncated 5' long terminal repeat (LTR) from HIV-1
   5557..5575    +  promoter       T7 promoter: promoter for bacteriophage T7 RNA polymerase
   5595..6311    +  CDS            EGFP: EGFP is a basic (constitutively fluorescent) green fluorescent protein published in 1996, derived from Aequorea victoria. It is reported to be a rapidly-maturing weak dimer with moderate acid sensitivity.
   6318..219     +  CDS            RhoA (across the origin) (sequence partly withheld): human Rho family small GTPase RhoA
