[The description below was written by a language model from this plasmid's Addgene catalogue record and pLannotate feature annotations shown in this document.]
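Description:
pcDNA3-EGFP-RhoA-wt is a mammalian expression plasmid built on an EGFP-containing derivative of the pcDNA3 backbone, carrying wild-type human RhoA as an N-terminal EGFP fusion. The sequenced record is 6,680 nt, consistent with a backbone of about 6.1 kb plus a 582 bp insert cloned between EcoRI and XhoI sites, both of which are retained. In bacteria the plasmid replicates from a high-copy ColE1/pUC-type origin and is selected with ampicillin through the β-lactamase gene. An f1 origin is also present and allows single-stranded DNA production. The annotation tool also flags short fragments (lac promoter/operator region, lacI, ble, bom, and an HIV-1 LTR-like stretch just downstream of the CMV promoter). These appear to be backbone remnants or short sequence matches rather than functional parts.

The expression cassette is driven by the human cytomegalovirus immediate-early enhancer and promoter. A T7 promoter follows, then the EGFP coding sequence, then the RhoA coding sequence almost immediately downstream, so the two are expressed as a single fusion protein with the fluorescent protein at the amino terminus. This leaves the C-terminus of the GTPase free. Transcripts terminate at the bovine growth hormone polyadenylation signal, and an antisense SP6 promoter sits beyond the insert. The T7 and SP6 sites serve as sequencing primer sites and could support in vitro transcription. A separate cassette places the neomycin phosphotransferase gene under the SV40 early promoter with an SV40 poly(A) signal, which permits G418 selection of stably transfected mammalian cells.

The construct suits constitutive expression and live-cell visualisation of wild-type RhoA. The associated publication examined how Rho family proteins modulate apoptosis induced by cytotoxic T lymphocytes and Fas.
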