Addgene plasmid #12965: pcDNA3-EGFP-RhoA-wt
Depositing lab: Gary Bokoch. Depositing organization: Scripps California (The Scripps Research Institute). Publication: Rho family proteins modulate rapid apoptosis induced by cytotoxic T lymphocytes and Fas. Subauste MC, Von Herrath M, Benard V, Chamberlain CE, Chuang TH, Chu K, Bokoch GM, Hahn KM. J Biol Chem. 2000 Mar 31. 275(13):9725-33. 10.1074/jbc.275.13.9725 PubMed 10734125.
Backbone
  Vector backbone: pcDNA3-EGFP
  Backbone manufacturer: Invitrogen
  Backbone size w/o insert (bp): 6100
  Vector type: Mammalian Expression
Growth in bacteria
  Bacterial resistance: Ampicillin, 100 μg/mL
  Growth temperature: 37°C
  Growth strain: DH5alpha
  Copy number: High Copy
Gene/Insert
  Gene/Insert name: RhoA
  Species: H. sapiens (human)
  Insert size (bp): 582
  GenBank ID: L25080
  Entrez Gene: RHOA (a.k.a. ARH12, ARHA, EDFAOB, RHO12, RHOH12)
  Tag / fusion protein: EGFP (N terminal on backbone)
  Cloning method: Restriction Enzyme; 5′ cloning site EcoRI (not destroyed); 3′ cloning site XhoI (not destroyed)
  Sequencing primers: 5′ T7 for EGFP; 3′ Sp6
Terms and licenses: Academic/Nonprofit Terms; Industry Terms: Not Available to Industry
How to cite: pcDNA3-EGFP-RhoA-wt was a gift from Gary Bokoch (Addgene plasmid # 12965 ; http://n2t.net/addgene:12965 ; RRID:Addgene_12965)
