>Addgene plasmid #12965 | pcDNA3-EGFP-RhoA-wt | addgene partial sequence | sequence record 61424 | BGH-rev 5'-TAGAAGGCACAGTCGAGG-3'
CTATAGAATAGGGCCCTCTAGATGCATGCTCGAGTCACAAGACAAGGCAACCAGATTTTTTCTTCCCACG
TCT
[543 nt withheld, positions 74-616]
GAATTCCTTGTACAGCTCGTCCATGCCGAGAGTGATCCCGGCGGCGGTCACGAACTCCAGCAGGACCATG
TGATCGCGCTTCTCGTTGGGGTCTTTGCTCAGGGCGGACTGGGTGCTCAGGTAGTGGTTGTCGGGCAGCA
GCACGGGGCCGTCGCCGATGGGGGTGTTCTGCTGGTAGTGGTCGGCGAGCTGCACG
